>Addgene plasmid #118330 | GFP-Braf R188L | addgene full sequence | sequence record 227789 | Addgene NGS Result
GTTAAGCCAGTATCTGCTCCCTGCTTGTGTGTTGGAGGTCGCTGAGTAGTGCGCGAGCAAAATTTAAGCT
ACAACAAGGCAAGGCTTGACCGACAATTGCATGAAGAATCTGCTTAGGGTTAGGCGTTTTGCGCTGCTTC
GCGATGTACGGGCCAGATATACGCGTTGACATTGATTATTGACTAGTTATTAATAGTAATCAATTACGGG
GTCATTAGTTCATAGCCCATATATGGAGTTCCGCGTTACATAACTTACGGTAAATGGCCCGCCTGGCTGA
CCGCCCAACGACCCCCGCCCATTGACGTCAATAATGACGTATGTTCCCATAGTAACGCCAATAGGGACTT
TCCATTGACGTCAATGGGTGGAGTATTTACGGTAAACTGCCCACTTGGCAGTACATCAAGTGTATCATAT
GCCAAGTACGCCCCCTATTGACGTCAATGACGGTAAATGGCCCGCCTGGCATTATGCCCAGTACATGACC
TTATGGGACTTTCCTACTTGGCAGTACATCTACGTATTAGTCATCGCTATTACCATGGTGATGCGGTTTT
GGCAGTACATCAATGGGCGTGGATAGCGGTTTGACTCACGGGGATTTCCAAGTCTCCACCCCATTGACGT
CAATGGGAGTTTGTTTTGGCACCAAAATCAACGGGACTTTCCAAAATGTCGTAACAACTCCGCCCCATTG
ACGCAAATGGGCGGTAGGCGTGTACGGTGGGAGGTCTATATAAGCAGAGCTCTCTGGCTAACTAGAGAAC
CCACTGCTTACTGGCTTATCGAAATTAATACGACTCACTATAGGGAGACCCAAGCTTTCTAGACCACCAT
GGTGAGCAAGGGCGAGGAGCTGTTCACCGGGGTGGTGCCCATCCTGGTCGAGCTGGACGGCGACGTAAAC
GGCCACAAGTTCAGCGTGTCCGGCGAGGGCGAGGGCGATGCCACCTACGGCAAGCTGACCCTGAAGTTCA
TCTGCACCACCGGCAAGCTGCCCGTGCCCTGGCCCACCCTCGTGACCACCCTGACCTACGGCGTGCAGTG
CTTCAGCCGCTACCCCGACCACATGAAGCAGCACGACTTCTTCAAGTCCGCCATGCCCGAAGGCTACGTC
CAGGAGCGCACCATCTTCTTCAAGGACGACGGCAACTACAAGACCCGCGCCGAGGTGAAGTTCGAGGGCG
ACACCCTGGTGAACCGCATCGAGCTGAAGGGCATCGACTTCAAGGAGGACGGCAACATCCTGGGGCACAA
GCTGGAGTACAACTACAACAGCCACAACGTCTATATCATGGCCGACAAGCAGAAGAACGGCATCAAGGTG
AACTTCAAGATCCGCCACAACATCGAGGACGGCAGCGTGCAGCTCGCCGACCACTACCAGCAGAACACCC
CCATCGGCGACGGCCCCGTGCTGCTGCCCGACAACCACTACCTGAGCACCCAGTCCGCCCTGAGCAAAGA
CCCCAACGAGAAGCGCGATCACATGGTCCTGCTGGAGTTCGTGACCGCCGCCGGGATCACTCTCGGCATG
GACGAGCTGTACAAGGCGGCCGCTCGGGCCCCGGCTCTCGGTTATAAGATGGCGGCGCTGAGCGGTGGCG
GTGGTGGCGGCGCGGAGCCGGGCCAGGCTCTGTTCAACGGGGACATGGAGCCCGAGGCCGGCGCCGGCGC
CGGCGCCGCGGCCTCTTCGGCTGCGGACCCTGCCATTCCGGAGGAGGTGTGGAATATCAAACAAATGATT
AAGTTGACACAGGAACATATAGAGGCCCTATTGGACAAATTTGGTGGGGAGCATAATCCACCATCAATAT
ATCTGGAGGCCTATGAAGAATACACCAGCAAGCTAGATGCACTCCAACAAAGAGAACAACAGTTATTGGA
ATCTCTGGGGAACGGAACTGATTTTTCTGTTTCTAGCTCTGCATCAATGGATACCGTTACATCTTCTTCC
TCTTCTAGCCTTTCAGTGCTACCTTCATCTCTTTCAGTTTTTCAAAATCCCACAGATGTGGCACGGAGCA
ACCCCAAGTCACCACAAAAACCTATCGTTAGAGTCTTCCTGCCCAACAAACAGAGGACAGTGGTACCTGC
AAGGTGTGGAGTTACAGTCCGAGACAGTCTAAAGAAAGCACTGATGATGCTGGGTCTAATCCCAGAGTGC
TGTGCTGTTTACAGAATTCAGGATGGAGAGAAGAAACCAATTGGTTGGGACACTGATATTTCCTGGCTTA
CTGGAGAAGAATTGCATGTGGAAGTGTTGGAGAATGTTCCACTTACAACACACAACTTTGTACGAAAAAC
GTTTTTCACCTTAGCATTTTGTGACTTTTGTCGAAAGCTGCTTTTCCAGGGTTTCCGCTGTCAAACATGT
GGTTATAAATTTCACCAGCGTTGTAGTACAGAAGTTCCACTGATGTGTGTTAATTATGACCAACTTGATT
TGCTGTTTGTCTCCAAGTTCTTTGAACACCACCCAATACCACAGGAAGAGGCGTCCTTAGCAGAGACTGC
CCTAACATCTGGATCATCCCCTTCCGCACCCGCCTCGGACTCTATTGGGCCCCAAATTCTCACCAGTCCG
TCTCCTTCAAAATCCATTCCAATTCCACAGCCCTTCCGACCAGCAGATGAAGATCATCGAAATCAATTTG
GGCAACGAGACCGATCCTCATCAGCTCCCAATGTGCATATAAACACAATAGAACCTGTCAATATTGATGA
CTTGATTAGAGACCAAGGATTTCGTGGTGATGGAGGATCAACCACAGGTTTGTCTGCTACCCCCCCTGCC
TCATTACCTGGCTCACTAACTAACGTGAAAGCCTTACAGAAATCTCCAGGACCTCAGCGAGAAAGGAAGT
CATCTTCATCCTCAGAAGACAGGAATCGAATGAAAACACTTGGTAGACGGGACTCGAGTGATGATTGGGA
GATTCCTGATGGGCAGATTACAGTGGGACAAAGAATTGGATCTGGATCATTTGGAACAGTCTACAAGGGA
AAGTGGCATGGTGATGTGGCAGTGAAAATGTTGAATGTGACAGCACCTACACCTCAGCAGTTACAAGCCT
TCAAAAATGAAGTAGGAGTACTCAGGAAAACACGACATGTGAATATCCTACTCTTCATGGGCTATTCCAC
AAAGCCACAACTGGCTATTGTTACCCAGTGGTGTGAGGGCTCCAGCTTGTATCACCATCTCCATATCATT
GAGACCAAATTTGAGATGATCAAACTTATAGATATTGCACGACAGACTGCACAGGGCATGGATTACTTAC
ACGCCAAGTCAATCATCCACAGAGACCTCAAGAGTAATAATATATTTCTTCATGAAGACCTCACAGTAAA
AATAGGTGATTTTGGTCTAGCTACAGTGAAATCTCGATGGAGTGGGTCCCATCAGTTTGAACAGTTGTCT
GGATCCATTTTGTGGATGGCACCAGAAGTCATCAGAATGCAAGATAAAAATCCATACAGCTTTCAGTCAG
ATGTATATGCATTTGGGATTGTTCTGTATGAATTGATGACTGGACAGTTACCTTATTCAAACATCAACAA
CAGGGACCAGATAATTTTTATGGTGGGACGAGGATACCTGTCTCCAGATCTCAGTAAGGTACGGAGTAAC
TGTCCAAAAGCCATGAAGAGATTAATGGCAGAGTGCCTCAAAAAGAAAAGAGATGAGAGACCACTCTTTC
CCCAAATTCTCGCCTCTATTGAGCTGCTGGCCCGCTCATTGCCAAAAATTCACCGCAGTGCATCAGAACC
CTCCTTGAATCGGGCTGGTTTCCAAACAGAGGATTTTAGTCTATATGCTTGTGCTTCTCCAAAAACACCC
ATCCAGGCAGGGGGATATGGTGCGTTTCCTGTCCACTGAAACAAATGAGTGAGAGAGTTCAGGAGAGTAG
CAACAAAAGGAAAATAAATGAACATATGTTTGCTTATATGTTAAATTGAATAAAATACTCTCTTTTTTTT
TAAGGTGAAAAAAAAAAAAAAAAAAAAAAAAAAAAAAAAAAAAAAAAAAAAAAAAAAAAAAAAAAAAAAA
AAAAAAAAAAAAAAAAAAAAAAAAAAAAAAAAAAAAAAAAAAAAAAAAAAAAAAAAAAAAAAAAAAAAAA
AAAAAAAAAAAAAAAAAAAAAAAAAAACCCGAATTCGTCGACCTCGAGGGATCCGGGCCCTCTAGAGGGC
CCTATTCTATAGTGTCACCTAAATGCTAGAGCTCGCTGATCAGCCTCGACTGTGCCTTCTAGTTGCCAGC
CATCTGTTGTTTGCCCCTCCCCCGTGCCTTCCTTGACCCTGGAAGGTGCCACTCCCACTGTCCTTTCCTA
ATAAAATGAGGAAATTGCATCGCATTGTCTGAGTAGGTGTCATTCTATTCTGGGGGGTGGGGTGGGGCAG
GACAGCAAGGGGGAGGATTGGGAAGACAATAGCAGGCATGCTGGGGATGCGGTGGGCTCTATGGCTTCTG
AGGCGGAAAGAACCAGCTGGGGCTCTAGGGGGTATCCCC
[124 nt withheld, positions 4520-4643]
C
[91 nt withheld, positions 4645-4735]
A
[49 nt withheld, positions 4737-4785]
CCTTTGACGTTGGAGTCCACGTTCTTT
[37 nt withheld, positions 4813-4849]
ACCCTATCTCGGTCTATTCTTTTGATTTATAAGGGATTTTGCCGATTTCGGCCTATTGGTTAAAAAATGA
GCTGATTTAACAAAAATTTAACGCGAATTAATTCTGTGGAATGTGTGTCAGTTAGGGTGTGGAAAGTCCC
CAGGCTCCCCAGCAGGCAGAAGTATGCAAAGCATGCATCTCAATTAGTCAGCAACCAGGTGTGGAAAGTC
CCCAGGCTCCCCAGCAGGCAGAAGTATGCAAAGCATGCATCTCAATTAGTCAGCAACCATAGTCCCGCCC
CTAACTCCGCCCATCCCGCCCCTAACTCCGCCCAGTTCCGCCCATTCTCCGCCCCATGGCTGACTAATTT
TTTTTATTTATGCAGAGGCCGAGGCCGCCTCTGCCTCTGAGCTATTCCAGAAGTAGTGAGGAGGCTTTTT
TGGAGGCCTAGGCTTTTGCAAAAAGCTCCCGGGAGCTTGTATATCCATTTTCGGATCTGATCAAGAGACA
GGATGAGGATCGTTTCGCATGATTGAACAAGATGGATTGCACGCAGGTTCTCCGGCCGCTTGGGTGGAGA
GGCTATTCGGCTATGACTGGGCACAACAGACAATCGGCTGCTCTGATGCCGCCGTGTTCCGGCTGTCAGC
GCAGGGGCGCCCGGTTCTTTTTGTCAAGACCGACCTGTCCGGTGCCCTGAATGAACTGCAGGACGAGGCA
GCGCGGCTATCGTGGCTGGCCACGACGGGCGTTCCTTGCGCAGCTGTGCTCGACGTTGTCACTGAAGCGG
GAAGGGACTGGCTGCTATTGGGCGAAGTGCCGGGGCAGGATCTCCTGTCATCTCACCTTGCTCCTGCCGA
GAAAGTATCCATCATGGCTGATGCAATGCGGCGGCTGCATACGCTTGATCCGGCTACCTGCCCATTCGAC
CACCAAGCGAAACATCGCATCGAGCGAGCACGTACTCGGATGGAAGCCGGTCTTGTCGATCAGGATGATC
TGGACGAAGAGCATCAGGGGCTCGCGCCAGCCGAACTGTTCGCCAGGCTCAAGGCGCGCATGCCCGACGG
CGAGGATCTCGTCGTGACCCATGGCGATGCCTGCTTGCCGAATATCATGGTGGAAAATGGCCGCTTTTCT
GGATTCATCGACTGTGGCCGGCTGGGTGTGGCGGACCGCTATCAGGACATAGCGTTGGCTACCCGTGATA
TTGCTGAAGAGCTTGGCGGCGAATGGGCTGACCGCTTCCTCGTGCTTTACGGTATCGCCGCTCCCGATTC
GCAGCGCATCGCCTTCTATCGCCTTCTTGACGAGTTCTTCTGAGCGGGACTCTGGGGTTCGAAATGACCG
ACCAAGCGACGCCCAACCTGCCATCACGAGATTTCGATTCCACCGCCGCCTTCTATGAAAGGTTGGGCTT
CGGAATCGTTTTCCGGGACGCCGGCTGGATGATCCTCCAGCGCGGGGATCTCATGCTGGAGTTCTTCGCC
CACCCCAACTTGTTTATTGCAGCTTATAATGGTTACAAATAAAGCAATAGCATCACAAATTTCACAAATA
AAGCATTTTTTTCACTGCATTCTAGTTGTGGTTTGTCCAAACTCATCAATGTATCTTATCATGTCTGTAT
ACCGTCGACCTCTAGCTAGAGCTTGGCGTAATCATGGTCATAGCTGTTTCCTGTGTGAAATTGTTATCCG
CTCACAATTCCACACAACATACGAGCCGGAAGCATAAAGTGTAAAGCCTGGGGTGCCTAATGAGTGAGCT
AACTCACATTAATTGCGTTGCGCTCACTGCCCGCTTTCCAGTCGGGAAACCTGTCGTGCCAGCTGCATTA
ATGAATCGGCCAACGCGCGGGGAGAGGCGGTTTGCGTATTGGGCGCTCTTCCGCTTCCTCGCTCACTGAC
TCGCTGCGCTCGGTCGTTCGGCTGCGGCGAGCGGTATCAGCTCACTCAAAGGCGGTAATACGGTTATCCA
CAGAATCAGGGGATAACGCAGGAAAGAACATGTGAGCAAAAGGCCAGCAAAAGGCCAGGAACCGTAAAAA
GGCCGCGTTGCTGGCGTTTTTCCATAGGCTCCGCCCCCCTGACGAGCATCACAAAAATCGACGCTCAAGT
CAGAGGTGGCGAAACCCGACAGGACTATAAAGATACCAGGCGTTTCCCCCTGGAAGCTCCCTCGTGCGCT
CTCCTGTTCCGACCCTGCCGCTTACCGGATACCTGTCCGCCTTTCTCCCTTCGGGAAGCGTGGCGCTTTC
TCATAGCTCACGCTGTAGGTATCTCAGTTCGGTGTAGGTCGTTCGCTCCAAGCTGGGCTGTGTGCACGAA
CCCCCCGTTCAGCCCGACCGCTGCGCCTTATCCGGTAACTATCGTCTTGAGTCCAACCCGGTAAGACACG
ACTTATCGCCACTGGCAGCAGCCACTGGTAACAGGATTAGCAGAGCGAGGTATGTAGGCGGTGCTACAGA
GTTCTTGAAGTGGTGGCCTAACTACGGCTACACTAGAAGAACAGTATTTGGTATCTGCGCTCTGCTGAAG
CCAGTTACCTTCGGAAAAAGAGTTGGTAGCTCTTGATCCGGCAAACAAACCACCGCTGGTAGCGGTGGTT
TTTTTGTTTGCAAGCAGCAGATTACGCGCAGAAAAAAAGGATCTCAAGAAGATCCTTTGATCTTTTCTAC
GGGGTCTGACGCTCAGTGGAACGAAAACTCACGTTAAGGGATTTTGGTCATGAGATTATCAAAAAGGATC
TTCACCTAGATCCTTTTAAATTAAAAATGAAGTTTTAAATCAATCTAAAGTATATATGAGTAAACTTGGT
CTGACAGTTACCAATGCTTAATCAGTGAGGCACCTATCTCAGCGATCTGTCTATTTCGTTCATCCATAGT
TGCCTGACTCCCCGTCGTGTAGATAACTACGATACGGGAGGGCTTACCATCTGGCCCCAGTGCTGCAATG
ATACCGCGAGACCCACGCTCACCGGCTCCAGATTTATCAGCAATAAACCAGCCAGCCGGAAGGGCCGAGC
GCAGAAGTGGTCCTGCAACTTTATCCGCCTCCATCCAGTCTATTAATTGTTGCCGGGAAGCTAGAGTAAG
TAGTTCGCCAGTTAATAGTTTGCGCAACGTTGTTGCCATTGCTACAGGCATCGTGGTGTCACGCTCGTCG
TTTGGTATGGCTTCATTCAGCTCCGGTTCCCAACGATCAAGGCGAGTTACATGATCCCCCATGTTGTGCA
AAAAAGCGGTTAGCTCCTTCGGTCCTCCGATCGTTGTCAGAAGTAAGTTGGCCGCAGTGTTATCACTCAT
GGTTATGGCAGCACTGCATAATTCTCTTACTGTCATGCCATCCGTAAGATGCTTTTCTGTGACTGGTGAG
TACTCAACCAAGTCATTCTGAGAATAGTGTATGCGGCGACCGAGTTGCTCTTGCCCGGCGTCAATACGGG
ATAATACCGCGCCACATAGCAGAACTTTAAAAGTGCTCATCATTGGAAAACGTTCTTCGGGGCGAAAACT
CTCAAGGATCTTACCGCTGTTGAGATCCAGTTCGATGTAACCCACTCGTGCACCCAACTGATCTTCAGCA
TCTTTTACTTTCACCAGCGTTTCTGGGTGAGCAAAAACAGGAAGGCAAAATGCCGCAAAAAAGGGAATAA
GGGCGACACGGAAATGTTGAATACTCATACTCTTCCTTTTTCAATATTATTGAAGCATTTATCAGGGTTA
TTGTCTCATGAGCGGATACATATTTGAATGTATTTAGAAAAATAAACAAATAGGGGTTCCGCGCACATTT
CCCCGAAAAGTGCCACCTGACGTCGACGGATCGGGAGATCTCCCGATCCCCTATGGTGCACTCTCAGTAC
AATCTGCTCTGATGCCGCATA
Features (pLannotate 1.2.2; 23 found; start..end, strand, type, name):
    168..547     +  enhancer       CMV enhancer: human cytomegalovirus immediate early enhancer
    548..751     +  promoter       CMV promoter: human cytomegalovirus (CMV) immediate early promoter
    747..780     +  LTR            5' LTR (truncated) (fragment): truncated 5' long terminal repeat (LTR) from HIV-1
    796..814     +  promoter       T7 promoter: promoter for bacteriophage T7 RNA polymerase
    839..1555    +  CDS            EGFP: EGFP is a basic (constitutively fluorescent) green fluorescent protein published in 1996, derived from Aequorea victoria. It is reported to be a rapidly-maturing weak dimer with moderate acid sensitivity.
   1589..3886    +  CDS            BRAF: BRAF_HUMAN - Also known as BRAF1, RAFB1. Experimental evidence at protein level: Swiss-Prot protein existence level 1. Protein kinase involved in the transduction of mitogenic signals from the cell membrane to the nucleus (Probable). Phosphorylates MAP2K1, and thereby activates the MAP kinase signal transduction pathway (PubMed:21441910, PubMed:29433126). May play a role in the postsynaptic responses of hippocampal neurons (PubMed:1508179). From Homo sapiens (Human).
   3995..4011    +  promoter       ARG4 promoter (fragment): S. cerevisiae ARG4
   4206..4224    -  promoter       SP6 promoter: promoter for bacteriophage SP6 RNA polymerase
   4250..4474    +  polyA_signal   bGH poly(A) signal: bovine growth hormone polyadenylation signal
   4478..4499    +  promoter       SV40 promoter (fragment): SV40 enhancer and early promoter
   4520..4948    +  rep_origin     f1 ori (sequence partly withheld): f1 bacteriophage origin of replication; arrow indicates direction of (+) strand synthesis
   4962..5291    +  promoter       SV40 promoter: SV40 enhancer and early promoter
   5358..6149    +  CDS            neo: KKA2_KLEPN - Also known as kan, nptII. Experimental evidence at protein level: Swiss-Prot protein existence level 1. Resistance to kanamycin, neomycin, paromomycin, ribostamycin, butirosin and gentamicin B. From Klebsiella pneumoniae.
   6173..6331    +  CDS            ble (fragment): BLE_KLEPN - Experimental evidence at protein level: Swiss-Prot protein existence level 1. Binding protein with a strong affinity to the bleomycin family of antibiotics. Binds to CL990; an antimitotic-antibiotic compound. From Klebsiella pneumoniae.
   6326..6447    +  polyA_signal   SV40 poly(A) signal: SV40 polyadenylation signal
   6520..6536    -  protein_bind   lac operator: The lac repressor binds to the lac operator to inhibit transcription in E. coli. This inhibition can be relieved by adding lactose or isopropyl-β-D-thiogalactopyranoside (IPTG). lac repressor encoded by lacI
   6544..6574    -  promoter       lac promoter: promoter for the E. coli lac operon
   6589..6610    -  protein_bind   CAP binding site: CAP binding activates transcription in the presence of cAMP. E. coli catabolite activator protein
   6623..6715    -  CDS            lacI (fragment): lac repressor; lacI; The lac repressor binds to the lac operator to inhibit transcription in E. coli. This inhibition can be relieved by adding lactose or isopropyl-β-D-thiogalactopyranoside (IPTG).
   6898..7486    -  rep_origin     ori: high-copy-number ColE1/pMB1/pBR322/pUC origin of replication
   7657..8517    -  CDS            AmpR: β-lactamase; bla; confers resistance to ampicillin, carbenicillin, and related antibiotics
   8518..8622    -  promoter       AmpR promoter: bla
   8681..13      -  misc_feature   bom (fragment) (across the origin): basis of mobility region from pBR322
