[The description below was written by a language model from this plasmid's Addgene catalogue record and pLannotate feature annotations shown in this document.]
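Description:
GFP-Braf R188L is a mammalian expression plasmid built on the pcDNA3 backbone. It carries human BRAF with an R188L point mutation introduced by site-directed mutagenesis, fused at its N-terminus to EGFP. The sequenced construct is about 8.7 kb. In bacteria it is maintained as a high-copy plasmid through a ColE1/pUC-type origin and selected with ampicillin via the β-lactamase gene. An f1 origin is also present. For mammalian cells, the backbone supplies an SV40 early promoter driving the neomycin phosphotransferase gene, followed by an SV40 polyadenylation signal. This cassette normally allows G418 selection of stable transfectants.

The expression cassette uses the CMV immediate early enhancer and promoter, with the EGFP coding sequence followed after a short linker by the roughly 2.3 kb BRAF open reading frame. The bovine growth hormone polyadenylation signal terminates the transcript. The BRAF insert was subcloned between NotI and XbaI sites into a pcDNA3 derivative that already contained GFP. T7 and SP6 promoters flank the insert region, as is standard for pcDNA3. Several short annotated fragments (HIV-1 LTR, yeast ARG4 promoter, ble, lacI) are most likely backbone remnants or chance matches from the automated annotation rather than functional parts.

The stated purpose is simply expression of human B-Raf. The record does not describe the functional effect of R188L, though the associated publication concerns B-Raf binding to Ras and downstream ERK activation in Ras-mutant cancer cells. The GFP fusion allows the mutant kinase to be visualised or detected in transfected cells.
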