Addgene plasmid #118330: GFP-Braf R188L
Purpose: Expression of human Braf
Depositing lab: Philip Stork. Depositing organization: Oregon Health & Science University. Publication: Ras-mutant cancer cells display B-Raf binding to Ras that activates extracellular signal-regulated kinase and is inhibited by protein kinase A phosphorylation. Li Y, Takahashi M, Stork PJ. J Biol Chem. 2013 Sep 20;288(38):27646-57. doi: 10.1074/jbc.M113.463067. Epub 2013 Jul 26. PubMed 23893412.
Backbone
  Vector backbone: pcDNA3
  Backbone manufacturer: invitrogen
  Vector type: Mammalian Expression
Growth in bacteria
  Bacterial resistance: Ampicillin, 100 μg/mL
  Growth temperature: 37°C
  Growth strain: DH5alpha
  Copy number: High Copy
Gene/Insert
  Gene/Insert name: Braf R188L
  Species: H. sapiens (human)
  Insert size (bp): 2301
  Mutation: R188L
  Entrez Gene: BRAF (a.k.a. B-RAF1, B-raf, BRAF-1, BRAF1, NS7, RAFB1)
  Promoter: CMV
  Tag / fusion protein: GFP (N terminal on backbone)
  Cloning method: Restriction Enzyme; 5′ cloning site NotI (unknown if destroyed); 3′ cloning site XbaI (unknown if destroyed)
  Sequencing primers: 5′ EGFP-C
Terms and licenses: Academic/Nonprofit Terms; Industry Terms: Not Available to Industry
Depositor comments: site directed mutagenesis. BRaf constructs were subcloned into pcDNA3 containing GFP epitope with NotI and XbaI.
How to cite: GFP-Braf R188L was a gift from Philip Stork (Addgene plasmid # 118330 ; http://n2t.net/addgene:118330 ; RRID:Addgene_118330)
