>Addgene plasmid #118330 | GFP-Braf R188L | depositor partial sequence | sequence record 223460 | EGF-C;till Braf 798bp
CTGCTCTCTCGGCATGGAGAGCTGTACAAGGCGGCCGCTCGGGCCCCGGCTCTCGGTTATAAGATGGCGG
CGCTGAGCGGTGGCGGTGGTGGCGGCGCGGAGCCGGGCCAGGCTCTGTTCAACGGGGACATGGAGCCCGA
GGCCGGCGCCGGCGCCGGCGCCGCGGCCTCTTCGGCTGCGGACCCTGCCATTCCGGAGGAGGTGTGGAAT
ATCAAACAAATGATTAAGTTGACACAGGAACATATAGAGGCCCTATTGGACAAATTTGGTGGGGAGCATA
ATCCACCATCAATATATCTGGAGGCCTATGAAGAATACACCAGCAAGCTAGATGCACTCCAACAAAGAGA
ACAACAGTTATTGGAATCTCTGGGGAACGGAACTGATTTTTCTGTTTCTAGCTCTGCATCAATGGATACC
GTTACATCTTCTTCCTCTTCTAGCCTTTCAGTGCTACCTTCATCTCTTTCAGTTTTTCAAAATCCCACAG
ATGTGGCACGGAGCAACCCCAAGTCACCACAAAAACCTATCGTTAGAGTCTTCCTGCCCAACAAACAGAG
GACAGTGGTACCTGCAAGGTGTGGAGTTACAGTCCGAGACAGTCTAAAGAAAGCACTGATGATGCTGGGT
CTAATCCCAGAGTGCTGTGCTGTTTACAGAATTCAGGATGGAGAGAAGAAACCAATTGGTTGGGACACTG
ATATTTCCTGGCTTACTGGAGAAGAATTGCATGTGGAAGTGTTGGAGAATGTTCCACTTACAACACACAA
CTTTGTACGAAAAACGTTTTTCACCTTAGCATTTTGTGACTTTTGTCGAAAGCTGCTTTTCCAGGGTTTC
CGCTGTCAAACATGTGGTTAT
